>Addgene plasmid #227499 | pk335-CARGO-6mer-73kb-DSF | addgene full sequence | sequence record 452273 | Addgene NGS Result
TTGAGATCCTTTTTTTCTGCGCGTAATCTGCTGCTTGCAAACAAAAAAACCACCGCTACCAGCGGTGGTT
TGTTTGCCGGATCAAGAGCTACCAACTCTTTTTCCGAAGGTAACTGGCTTCAGCAGAGCGCAGATACCAA
ATACTGTTCTTCTAGTGTAGCCGTAGTTAGGCCACCACTTCAAGAACTCTGTAGCACCGCCTACATACCT
CGCTCTGCTAATCCTGTTACCAGTGGCTGCTGCCAGTGGCGATAAGTCGTGTCTTACCGGGTTGGACTCA
AGACGATAGTTACCGGATAAGGCGCAGCGGTCGGGCTGAACGGGGGGTTCGTGCACACAGCCCAGCTTGG
AGCGAACGACCTACACCGAACTGAGATACCTACAGCGTGAGCTATGAGAAAGCGCCACGCTTCCCGAAGG
GAGAAAGGCGGACAGGTATCCGGTAAGCGGCAGGGTCGGAACAGGAGAGCGCACGAGGGAGCTTCCAGGG
GGAAACGCCTGGTATCTTTATAGTCCTGTCGGGTTTCGCCACCTCTGACTTGAGCGTCGATTTTTGTGAT
GCTCGTCAGGGGGGCGGAGCCTATGGAAAAACGCCAGCAACGCGGCCTTTTTACGGTTCCTGGCCTTTTG
CTGGCCTTTTGCTCACATGTGTTTAAGAGCTATGCTGGAAACAGCATAGCAAGTTTAAATAAGGCTAGTC
CGTTATCAACTTGAAAAAGTGGCACCGAGTCGGTGCTTTTTTTCTCGAGTACTAGGATCCATTAGGCTTT
CCCATGATTCCTTCATATTTGCATATACGATACAAGGCTGTTAGAGAGATAATTGGAATTAATTTGACTG
TAAACACAAAGATATTAGTACAAAATACGTGACGTAGAAAGTAATAATTTCTTGGGTAGTTTGCAGTTTT
AAAATTATGTTTTAAAATGGACTATCATATGCTTACCGTAACTTGAAAGTATTTCGATTTCTTGGCTTTA
TATATCTTGTGGAAAGGACGAAACACCGCTTAAAGGTATTTCCAATCAGTTTAAGAGCTATGCTGGAAAC
AGCATAGCAAGTTTAAATAAGGCTAGTCCGTTATCAACTTGAAAAAGTGGCACCGAGTCGGTGCTTTTTT
TCTCGAGTACTAGGATCCATTAGGCTTTCCCATGATTCCTTCATATTTGCATATACGATACAAGGCTGTT
AGAGAGATAATTGGAATTAATTTGACTGTAAACACAAAGATATTAGTACAAAATACGTGACGTAGAAAGT
AATAATTTCTTGGGTAGTTTGCAGTTTTAAAATTATGTTTTAAAATGGACTATCATATGCTTACCGTAAC
TTGAAAGTATTTCGATTTCTTGGCTTTATATATCTTGTGGAAAGGACGAAACACCGCCAAAGAGCTTCTG
ACCGTGGTTTAAGAGCTATGCTGGAAACAGCATAGCAAGTTTAAATAAGGCTAGTCCGTTATCAACTTGA
AAAAGTGGCACCGAGTCGGTGCTTTTTTTCTCGAGTACTAGGATCCATTAGGCTTTCCCATGATTCCTTC
ATATTTGCATATACGATACAAGGCTGTTAGAGAGATAATTGGAATTAATTTGACTGTAAACACAAAGATA
TTAGTACAAAATACGTGACGTAGAAAGTAATAATTTCTTGGGTAGTTTGCAGTTTTAAAATTATGTTTTA
AAATGGACTATCATATGCTTACCGTAACTTGAAAGTATTTCGATTTCTTGGCTTTATATATCTTGTGGAA
AGGACGAAACACCGATTGCAGTTGTACGTTTTTTGTTTAAGAGCTATGCTGGAAACAGCATAGCAAGTTT
AAATAAGGCTAGTCCGTTATCAACTTGAAAAAGTGGCACCGAGTCGGTGCTTTTTTTCTCGAGTACTAGG
ATCCATTAGGCTTTCCCATGATTCCTTCATATTTGCATATACGATACAAGGCTGTTAGAGAGATAATTGG
AATTAATTTGACTGTAAACACAAAGATATTAGTACAAAATACGTGACGTAGAAAGTAATAATTTCTTGGG
TAGTTTGCAGTTTTAAAATTATGTTTTAAAATGGACTATCATATGCTTACCGTAACTTGAAAGTATTTCG
ATTTCTTGGCTTTATATATCTTGTGGAAAGGACGAAACACCGCCTTGATATCAGAGTGCCACGTTTAAGA
GCTATGCTGGAAACAGCATAGCAAGTTTAAATAAGGCTAGTCCGTTATCAACTTGAAAAAGTGGCACCGA
GTCGGTGCTTTTTTTCTCGAGTACTAGGATCCATTAGGCTTTCCCATGATTCCTTCATATTTGCATATAC
GATACAAGGCTGTTAGAGAGATAATTGGAATTAATTTGACTGTAAACACAAAGATATTAGTACAAAATAC
GTGACGTAGAAAGTAATAATTTCTTGGGTAGTTTGCAGTTTTAAAATTATGTTTTAAAATGGACTATCAT
ATGCTTACCGTAACTTGAAAGTATTTCGATTTCTTGGCTTTATATATCTTGTGGAAAGGACGAAACACCG
AGGACGATAAAACCTTGGTGGTTTAAGAGCTATGCTGGAAACAGCATAGCAAGTTTAAATAAGGCTAGTC
CGTTATCAACTTGAAAAAGTGGCACCGAGTCGGTGCTTTTTTTCTCGAGTACTAGGATCCATTAGGCTTT
CCCATGATTCCTTCATATTTGCATATACGATACAAGGCTGTTAGAGAGATAATTGGAATTAATTTGACTG
TAAACACAAAGATATTAGTACAAAATACGTGACGTAGAAAGTAATAATTTCTTGGGTAGTTTGCAGTTTT
AAAATTATGTTTTAAAATGGACTATCATATGCTTACCGTAACTTGAAAGTATTTCGATTTCTTGGCTTTA
TATATCTTGTGGAAAGGACGAAACACCGCTGCTCGTCTAGGGGGTGCTGTTTAAGAGCTATGCTGGAAAC
AGCATAGCAAGTTTAAATAAGGCTAGTCCGTTATCAACTTGAAAAAGTGGCACCGAGTCGGTGCTTTTTT
TCTCGAGTACTAGGATCCATTAGGCTTTCCCATGATTCCTTCATATTTGCATATACGATACAAGGCTGTT
AGAGAGATAATTGGAATTAATTTGACTGTAAACACAAAGATATTAGTACAAAATACGTGACGTAGAAAGT
AATAATTTCTTGGGTAGTTTGCAGTTTTAAAATTATGTTTTAAAATGGACTATCATATGCTTACCGTAAC
TTGAAAGTATTTCGATTTCTTGGCTTTATATATCTTGTGGAAAGGACGAAACACCGTTTTTTTTCTAGAG
GTACCCGTTACATAACTTACGGTAAATGGCCCGCCTGGCTGACCGCCCAACGACCCCCGCCCATTGACGT
CAATAGTAACGCCAATAGGGACTTTCCATTGACGTCAATGGGTGGAGTATTTACGGTAAACTGCCCACTT
GGCAGTACATCAAGTGTATCATATGCCAAGTACGCCCCCTATTGACGTCAATGACGGTAAATGGCCCGCC
TGGCATTGTGCCCAGTACATGACCTTATGGGACTTTCCTACTTGGCAGTACATCTACGTATTAGTCATCG
CTATTACCATGGTCGAGGTGAGCCCCACGTTCTGCTTCACTCTCCCCATCTCCCCCCCCTCCCCACCCCC
AATTTTGTATTTATTTATTTTTTAATTATTTTGTGCAGCGATGGGGGCGGGGGGGGGGGGGGGGGGCGCG
CGCSAGGGGGGGSGGGGGGGGGSGAGGGGSGGGGSGGGGSGAGGCGGAGAGGTGCGGCGGCAGCCAATCA
GAGCGGCGCGCTCCGAAAGTTTCCTTTTATGGCGAGGCGGCGGCGGCGGCGGCCCTATAAAAAGCGAAGC
GCGCGGCGGGCGGGAGTCGCTGCGCGCTGCCTTCGCCCCGTGCCCCGCTCCGCCGCCGCCTCGCGCCGCC
CGCCCCGGCTCTGACTGACCGCGTTACTCCCACAGGTGAGCGGGCGGGACGGCCCTTCTCCTCCGGGCTG
TAATTAGCTGAGCAAGAGGTAAGGGTTTAAGGGATGGTTGGTTGGTGGGGTATTAATGTTTAATTACCTG
GAGCACCTGCCTGAAATCACTTTTTTTCAGGTTGGACCGGTGCCACCATGAGCGAGCTGATTAAGGAGAA
CATGCACATGAAGCTGTACATGGAGGGCACCGTGGACAACCATCACTTCAAGTGCACATCCGAGGGCGAA
GGCAAGCCCTACGAGGGCACCCAGACCATGAGAATCAAGGTGGTCGAGGGCGGCCCTCTCCCCTTCGCCT
TCGACATCCTGGCTACTAGCTTCCTCTACGGCAGCAAGACCTTCATCAACCACACCCAGGGCATCCCCGA
CTTCTTCAAGCAGTCCTTCCCTGAGGGCTTCACATGGGAGAGAGTCACCACATACGATGACGGGGGCGTG
CTGACCGCTACCCAGGACACCAGCCTCCAGGACGGCTGCCTCATCTACAACGTCAAGATCAGAGGGGTGA
ACTTCACATCCAACGGCCCTGTGATGCAGAAGAAAACACTCGGCTGGGAGGCCTTCACCGAGACGCTGTA
CCCCGCTGACGGCGGCCTGGAAGGCAGAAACGACATGGCCCTGAAGCTCGTGGGCGGGAGCCATCTGATC
GCAAACATCAAGACCACATATAGATCCAAGAAACCCGCTAAGAACCTCAAGATGCCTGGCGTCTACTATG
TGGACTACAGACTGGAAAGAATCAAGGAGGCCAACAACGAAACCTACGTCGAGCAGCACGAGGTGGCAGT
GGCCAGATACTGCGACCTCCCTAGCAAACTGGGGCACAAGCTTAATTAAGAATTCCTAGAGCTCGCTGAT
CAGCCTCGACTGTGCCTTCTAGTTGCCAGCCATCTGTTGTTTGCCCCTCCCCCGTGCCTTCCTTGACCCT
GGAAGGTGCCACTCCCACTGTCCTTTCCTAATAAAATGAGGAAATTGCATCGCATTGTCTGAGTAGGTGT
CATTCTATTCTGGGGGGTGGGGTGGGGCAGGACAGCAAGGGGGAGGATTGGGAAGAGAATAGCAGGCATG
CTGGGGAGCTCTCGAAGCCGCGGTGCGGGTGCCAGGGCGTGCCCTTGGGCTCCCCGGGCGCGTACTCCAC
CTCACCCATCGCAGGAACCCCTAGTGATGGAGTTGGCCACTCCCTCTCTGCGCGCTCGCTCGCTCACTGA
GGCCGGGCGACCAAAGGTCGCCCGACGCCCGGGCTTTGCCCGGGCGGCCTCAGTGAGCGAGCGAGCGCGC
AGCTGCCTGCAGGGGCGCCTGATGCGGTATTTTCTCCTTACGCATCTGTGCGGTATTTCACACCGCATA
[95 nt withheld, positions 5320-5414]
T
[46 nt withheld, positions 5416-5461]
C
[141 nt withheld, positions 5463-5603]
CCTTTGACGTTGGAGTCCACGTTCTTT
[37 nt withheld, positions 5631-5667]
ACTCTATCTCGGGCTATTCTTTTGATTTATAAGGGATTTTGCCGATTTCGGTCTATTGGTTAAAAAATGA
GCTGATTTAACAAAAATTTAACGCGAATTTTAACAAAATATTAACGTTTACAATTTTATGGTGCACTCTC
AGTACAATCTGCTCTGATGCCGCATAGTGCTTTTCCCAAGGCAGTCTGGAGCATGCGCTTTAGCAGCCCC
GCTGGGCACTTGGCGCTACACAAGTGGCCTCTGGCCTCGCACACATTCCACATCCACCGGTAGGCGCCAA
CCGGCTCCGTTCTTTGGTGGCCCCTTCGCGCCACCTTCTACTCCTCCCCTAGTCAGGAAGTTCCCCCCCG
CCCCGCAGCTCGCGTCGTGCAGGACGTGACAAATGGAAGTAGCACGTCTCACTAGTCTCGTGCAGATGGA
CAGCACCGCTGAGCAATGGAAGCGGGTAGGCCTTTGGGGCAGCGGCCAATAGCAGCTTTGCTCCTTCGCT
TTCTGGGCTCAGAGGCTGGGAAGGGGTGGGTCCGGGGGCGGGCTCAGGGGCGGGCTCAGGGGCGGGGCGG
GCGCCCGAAGGTCCTCCGGAGGCCCGGCATTCTGCACGCTTCAAAAGCGCACGTCTGCCGCGCTGTTCTC
CTCTTCCTCATCTCCGGGCCTTTCGACCGATCATCAAGCTGCACGTGTTGACAATTAATCATCGGCATAG
TATATCGGCATAGTATAATACGACTCACTATAGGAGGGCCACCATGGGATCGGCCATTGAACAAGATGGA
TTGCACGCAGGTTCTCCGGCCGCTTGGGTGGAGAGGCTATTCGGCTATGACTGGGCACAACAGACAATCG
GCTGCTCTGATGCCGCCGTGTTCCGGCTGTCAGCGCAGGGGCGCCCGGTTCTTTTTGTCAAGACCGACCT
GTCCGGTGCCCTGAATGAACTGCAGGACGAGGCAGCGCGGCTATCGTGGCTGGCCACGACGGGCGTTCCT
TGCGCAGCTGTGCTCGACGTTGTCACTGAAGCGGGAAGGGACTGGCTGCTATTGGGCGAAGTGCCGGGGC
AGGATCTCCTGTCATCTCACCTTGCTCCTGCCGAGAAAGTATCCATCATGGCTGATGCAATGCGGCGGCT
GCATACGCTTGATCCGGCTACCTGCCCATTCGACCACCAAGCGAAACATCGCATCGAGCGAGCACGTACT
CGGATGGAAGCCGGTCTTGTCGATCAGGATGATCTGGACGAAGAGCATCAGGGGCTCGCGCCAGCCGAAC
TGTTCGCCAGGCTCAAGGCGCGCATGCCCGACGGCGAGGATCTCGTCGTGACCCATGGCGATGCCTGCTT
GCCGAATATCATGGTGGAAAATGGCCGCTTTTCTGGATTCATCGACTGTGGCCGGCTGGGTGTGGCGGAC
CGCTATCAGGACATAGCGTTGGCTACCCGTGATATTGCTGAAGAGCTTGGCGGCGAATGGGCTGACCGCT
TCCTCGTGCTTTACGGTATCGCCGCTCCCGATTCGCAGCGCATCGCCTTCTATCGCCTTCTTGACGAGTT
CTTCTGATCGAGAAATTGATGATCTATTAAACAATAAAGACGTCCACATGGAAGTGCAAACTATTAACTG
GCGAACTACTTACTCTAGCTTCCCGGCAACAATTAATAGACTGGATGGAGGCGGATAAAGTTGCAGGACC
ACTTCTGCGCTCGGCCCTTCCGGCTGGCTGGTTTATTGCTGATAAATCTGGAGCCGGTGAGCGTGGAAGC
CGCGGTATCATTGCAGCACTGGGGCCAGATGGTAAGCCCTCCCGTATCGTAGTTATCTACACGACGGGGA
GTCAGGCAACTATGGATGAACGAAATAGACAGATCGCTGAGATAGGTGCCTCACTGATTAAGCATTGGTA
ACTGTCAGACCAAGTTTACTCATATATACTTTAGATTGATTTAAAACTTCATTTTTAATTTAAAAGGATC
TAGGTGAAGATCCTTTTTGATAATCTCATGACCAAAATCCCTTAACGTGAGTTTTCGTTCCACTGAGCGT
CAGACCCCGTAGAAAAGATCAAAGGATCTTC
Features (pLannotate 1.2.2; 30 found; start..end, strand, type, name):
      1..589     +  rep_origin     ori: high-copy-number ColE1/pMB1/pBR322/pUC origin of replication
    669..736     +  misc_RNA       tracrRNA (fragment): trans-activating CRISPR RNA for the Streptococcus pyogenes CRISPR/Cas9 system
    768..999     +  promoter       U6 promoter: RNA polymerase III promoter for human U6 snRNA
   1047..1114    +  misc_RNA       tracrRNA (fragment): trans-activating CRISPR RNA for the Streptococcus pyogenes CRISPR/Cas9 system
   1146..1377    +  promoter       U6 promoter: RNA polymerase III promoter for human U6 snRNA
   1425..1492    +  misc_RNA       tracrRNA (fragment): trans-activating CRISPR RNA for the Streptococcus pyogenes CRISPR/Cas9 system
   1524..1755    +  promoter       U6 promoter: RNA polymerase III promoter for human U6 snRNA
   1803..1870    +  misc_RNA       tracrRNA (fragment): trans-activating CRISPR RNA for the Streptococcus pyogenes CRISPR/Cas9 system
   1902..2133    +  promoter       U6 promoter: RNA polymerase III promoter for human U6 snRNA
   2181..2248    +  misc_RNA       tracrRNA (fragment): trans-activating CRISPR RNA for the Streptococcus pyogenes CRISPR/Cas9 system
   2280..2511    +  promoter       U6 promoter: RNA polymerase III promoter for human U6 snRNA
   2559..2626    +  misc_RNA       tracrRNA (fragment): trans-activating CRISPR RNA for the Streptococcus pyogenes CRISPR/Cas9 system
   2658..2889    +  promoter       U6 promoter: RNA polymerase III promoter for human U6 snRNA
   2937..3004    +  misc_RNA       tracrRNA (fragment): trans-activating CRISPR RNA for the Streptococcus pyogenes CRISPR/Cas9 system
   3036..3267    +  promoter       U6 promoter: RNA polymerase III promoter for human U6 snRNA
   3296..3581    +  enhancer       CMV enhancer: human cytomegalovirus immediate early enhancer; contains an 18-bp deletion relative to the standard CMV enhancer
   3583..3862    +  promoter       chicken β-actin promoter: No description available
   3863..4090    +  intron         hybrid intron: hybrid between chicken β-actin (CBA) and minute virus of mice (MMV) introns (Gray et al., 2011)
   4108..4809    +  CDS            TagBFP: monomeric blue fluorescent protein mammalian codon-optimized
   4840..4951    +  polyA_signal   bGH poly(A) signal: bovine growth hormone polyadenylation signal
   5051..5120    +  protein_bind   attB: attB site for the φC31 integrase (Groth et al., 2000) phage φC31 integrase
   5123..5263    +  repeat_region  AAV2 ITR: inverted terminal repeat of adeno-associated virus serotype 2 inverted
   5268..5319    -  misc_feature   bom (fragment): basis of mobility region from pBR322
   5338..5793    +  rep_origin     f1 ori (sequence partly withheld): f1 bacteriophage origin of replication; arrow indicates direction of (+) strand synthesis
   5794..5835    -  misc_feature   bom (fragment): basis of mobility region from pBR322
   5836..6322    +  promoter       PGK promoter: mouse phosphoglycerate kinase 1 promoter
   6344..6391    +  promoter       EM7 promoter: synthetic bacterial promoter&nbsp
   6411..7214    +  CDS            NeoR/KanR: aminoglycoside phosphotransferase from Tn5; aph(3')-II (or nptII); confers resistance to neomycin, kanamycin, and G418 (Geneticin®)
   7218..7254    +  polyA_signal   PGK poly(A) signal (fragment): mouse phosphoglycerate kinase 1 polyadenylation signal
   7263..7557    +  CDS            bla(M) (fragment): β-lactamase lacking the signal sequence; bla(M); allows cytosolic expression of β-lactamase
