[The description below was written by a language model from this plasmid's Addgene catalogue record and pLannotate feature annotations shown in this document.]
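Description:
pk335-CARGO-6mer-73kb-DSF is a 7.7 kb mammalian CRISPR guide-expression plasmid built on the pk335-BFP backbone. It carries a tandem array of six guide RNAs for Streptococcus pyogenes Cas9 or catalytically dead dCas9. The guides target a mouse genomic region about 73 kb downstream of Fgf5, within the Prdm8-Fgf5 locus (alternative insert name CARGO38). The plasmid encodes no Cas9, so the nuclease or dCas9 fusion must be supplied separately. In the feature table the array appears as alternating human U6 RNA polymerase III promoters and S. pyogenes tracrRNA-derived scaffold fragments. Each spacer sits in the short gap between a promoter and the scaffold that follows it, giving every guide its own transcription unit. The annotation lists seven U6 and seven scaffold elements for the six guides. The outermost copies may be leftover backbone elements flanking the assembled array, but the record does not say so.

Downstream of the array, a CMV enhancer, chicken β-actin promoter and hybrid intron drive TagBFP, terminated by a bGH polyadenylation signal, so transfected cells can be identified or sorted by blue fluorescence. A single NeoR/KanR gene sits behind both the mouse PGK promoter and the bacterial EM7 promoter. This dual arrangement gives G418 selection in mammalian cells and kanamycin selection in E. coli. The plasmid replicates from a high-copy ColE1/pUC origin, and the recommended recombination-deficient growth strain suits its highly repetitive array. Other annotated elements are a φC31 attB site, which could support integrase-mediated genomic insertion, a single AAV2 ITR, an f1 origin and a β-lactamase fragment; the last three look like backbone remnants. The record describes the plasmid's use as recruiting Cas9 or dCas9 to the Prdm8-Fgf5 locus with multiple guides, in a study of how long-range transcriptional regulation scales with genomic distance.
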