Addgene plasmid #227499: pk335-CARGO-6mer-73kb-DSF
Purpose: 6-mer gRNA array targeting Sp dCas9/Cas9 to the Prdm8-Fgf5 locus
Depositing lab: Joanna Wysocka. Depositing organization: Stanford University. Publication: Long-range regulation of transcription scales with genomic distance in a gene-specific manner. Jensen CL, Chen LF, Swigut T, Crocker OJ, Yao D, Bassik MC, Ferrell JE Jr, Boettiger AN, Wysocka J. Mol Cell. 2025 Jan 16;85(2):347-361.e7. doi: 10.1016/j.molcel.2024.10.021. Epub 2024 Dec 2. PubMed 39626660.
Backbone
  Vector backbone: pk335-BFP
  Vector type: CRISPR
  Selectable markers: Neomycin (select with G418) ; TagBFP
Growth in bacteria
  Bacterial resistance: Kanamycin, 50 μg/mL
  Growth temperature: 37°C
  Growth strain: NEB Stable
  Copy number: High Copy
Gene/Insert
  Gene/Insert name: CARGO to 73kb Downstream Fgf5 (alt name: CARGO38)
  gRNA/shRNA sequence: CTTAAAGGTATTTCCAATCA, CCAAAGAGCTTCTGACCGTG, ATTGCAGTTGTACGTTTTTT, CCTTGATATCAGAGTGCCAC, AGGACGATAAAACCTTGGTG, CTGCTCGTCTAGGGGGTGCT
  Species: M. musculus (mouse), Synthetic
  Cloning method: Other
Terms and licenses: Academic/Nonprofit Terms; Industry Terms: Not Available to Industry
How to cite: pk335-CARGO-6mer-73kb-DSF was a gift from Joanna Wysocka (Addgene plasmid # 227499 ; http://n2t.net/addgene:227499 ; RRID:Addgene_227499)
